Addgene plasmid #230092: AiP11276 - scAAV-AiE0019m-minBG-SYFP2-WPRE3-BGHpA (Alias: CN1276)
Purpose: AiE0019m is an enhancer sequence, designed to drive AAV-mediated transgene expression in specific populations of brain cells
Depositing lab: Allen Institute for Brain Science & Boaz Levi. Depositing organization: Allen Institute. Publication: A suite of enhancer AAVs and transgenic mouse lines for genetic access to cortical cell types. Ben-Simon Y, Hooper M, Narayan S, Daigle TL, Dwivedi D, Way SW, Oster A, Stafford DA, Mich JK, Taormina MJ, Martinez RA, Opitz-Araya X, Roth JR, Alexander JR, Allen S, Amster A, Arbuckle J, Ayala A, Baker PM, Bakken TE, Barcelli T, Barta S, Bendrick J, Bertagnolli D, Bielstein C, Bishwakarma P, Bowlus J, Boyer G, Brouner K, Casian B, Casper T, Chakka AB, Chakrabarty R, Chance RK, Chavan S, Clark M, Colbert K, Collman F, Daniel S, Departee M, DiValentin P, Donadio N, Dotson N, Egdorf T, Fliss T, Gabitto M, Garcia J, Gary A, Gasperini M, Gloe J, Goldy J, Gore BB, Graybuck L, Greisman N, Haeseleer F, Halterman C, Haradon Z, Hastings SD, Helback O, Ho W, Hockemeyer D, Huang C, Huff S, Hunker A, Johansen N, Jones D, Juneau Z, Kalmbach B, Kannan M, Khem S, Kussick E, Kutsal R, Larsen R, Lee C, Lee AY, Leibly M, Lenz GH, Li S, Liang E, Lusk N, Madigan Z, Malloy J, Malone J, McCue R, Melchor J, Mollenkopf T, Moosman S, Morin E, Newman D, Ng L, Ngo K, Omstead V, Otto S, Oyama A, Pena N, Pham T, Phillips E, Pom CA, Potekhina L, Ransford S, Ray PL, Rette D, Reynoldson C, Rimorin C, Rocha D, Ruiz A, Sanchez REA, Sawyer L, Sedeno-Cortes A, Sevigny JP, Shapovalova N, Shepard N, Shulga L, Sigler AR, Siverts L, Soliman S, Somasundaram S, Staats B, Stewart K, Szelenyi E, Tieu M, Trader C, Tran A, van Velthoven CTJ, Walker M, Wang Y, Weed N, Wirthlin M, Wood T, Wynalda B, Yao Z, Zhou T, Ariza J, Dee N, Reding M, Ronellenfitch K, Mufti S, Sunkin SM, Smith KA, Esposito L, Waters J, Thyagarajan B, Yao S, Lein ES, Zeng H, Levi BP, Ngai J, Ting JT, Tasic B. Cell. 2025 May 16:S0092-8674(25)00513-6. doi: 10.1016/j.cell.2025.05.002. PubMed 40403729.
Backbone
  Vector backbone: scAAV
  Vector type: AAV
Growth in bacteria
  Bacterial resistance: Ampicillin, 100 μg/mL
  Growth temperature: 37°C
  Growth strain: NEB Stable
  Copy number: High Copy
Gene/Insert
  Gene/Insert name: SYFP2
  Species: Synthetic
  Promoter: minBG
  Cloning method: Gibson Cloning
Terms and licenses: Academic/Nonprofit Terms; Industry Terms: Not Available to Industry
How to cite: AiP11276 - scAAV-AiE0019m-minBG-SYFP2-WPRE3-BGHpA (Alias: CN1276) was a gift from Allen Institute for Brain Science & Boaz Levi (Addgene plasmid # 230092 ; http://n2t.net/addgene:230092 ; RRID:Addgene_230092)
