[The description below was written by a language model from this plasmid's Addgene catalogue record and pLannotate feature annotations shown in this document.]
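Description:
AiP11276 - scAAV-AiE0019m-minBG-SYFP2-WPRE3-BGHpA (alias CN1276) is a self-complementary AAV transfer plasmid of 4,868 nt, built to test and exploit a candidate brain enhancer in vivo. It is propagated in E. coli on a high-copy ColE1/pUC-type origin with ampicillin selection from the AmpR (β-lactamase) gene and its own promoter. The backbone also carries cloning-vector remnants that play no role in the payload: fragments of lacZα, lacI, rop and bom, plus a lac promoter, lac operator and CAP binding site. The record lists a recombination-deficient host strain, which is a common choice for maintaining repeat-containing ITR plasmids.

The viral genome is bounded by AAV2 inverted terminal repeats, annotated only as fragments. This is in keeping with the self-complementary design, in which one ITR is typically altered so that the packaged genome folds into double-stranded DNA and can express without second-strand synthesis. Between the ITRs, the AiE0019m enhancer sits upstream of the minimal beta-globin promoter (minBG). Neither element is annotated in the feature table, but both presumably occupy the unannotated stretch between the left ITR and the reporter. The minimal promoter is expected to have little activity alone, so expression should depend on the enhancer, restricting it to the brain cell populations where AiE0019m is active. The record does not state which populations those are. The reporter is SYFP2, a rapidly maturing monomeric yellow fluorescent protein. It is followed by WPRE3, a shortened woodchuck posttranscriptional element (seen as two WPRE fragments) that boosts transcript expression while saving packaging space, and by the bovine growth hormone polyadenylation signal. The construct belongs to a suite of enhancer AAVs for genetic access to cortical cell types and is used to label enhancer-defined cells with fluorescence.
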