Features (pLannotate 1.2.2; 17 found; start..end, strand, type, name):
     22..62      +  repeat_region  AAV2 ITR (fragment): inverted terminal repeat of adeno-associated virus serotype 2 inverted
     80..142     -  repeat_region  AAV2 ITR (fragment): inverted terminal repeat of adeno-associated virus serotype 2 inverted
    864..1580    +  CDS            SYFP2: SYFP2 is a basic (constitutively fluorescent) yellow fluorescent protein published in 2006, derived from Aequorea victoria. It is reported to be a very rapidly-maturing monomer with moderate acid sensitivity.
   1620..1777    +  misc_feature   WPRE (fragment): woodchuck hepatitis virus posttranscriptional regulatory element
   1783..1863    +  misc_feature   WPRE (fragment): woodchuck hepatitis virus posttranscriptional regulatory element
   1873..1984    +  polyA_signal   bGH poly(A) signal: bovine growth hormone polyadenylation signal
   2080..2185    +  repeat_region  AAV2 ITR (fragment): inverted terminal repeat of adeno-associated virus serotype 2 inverted
   2219..2376    +  CDS            lacZα (fragment): LacZα fragment of β-galactosidase; lacZ fragment
   2382..2481    -  misc_feature   bom (fragment): basis of mobility region from pBR322
   2583..2618    -  CDS            rop (fragment): Rop protein, which maintains plasmids at low copy number; rop
   2713..2817    +  promoter       AmpR promoter: bla
   2818..3678    +  CDS            AmpR: β-lactamase; bla; confers resistance to ampicillin, carbenicillin, and related antibiotics
   3849..4437    +  rep_origin     ori: high-copy-number ColE1/pMB1/pBR322/pUC origin of replication
   4620..4712    +  CDS            lacI (fragment): lac repressor; lacI; The lac repressor binds to the lac operator to inhibit transcription in E. coli. This inhibition can be relieved by adding lactose or isopropyl-β-D-thiogalactopyranoside (IPTG).
   4725..4746    +  protein_bind   CAP binding site: CAP binding activates transcription in the presence of cAMP. E. coli catabolite activator protein
   4761..4791    +  promoter       lac promoter: promoter for the E. coli lac operon
   4799..4815    +  protein_bind   lac operator: The lac repressor binds to the lac operator to inhibit transcription in E. coli. This inhibition can be relieved by adding lactose or isopropyl-β-D-thiogalactopyranoside (IPTG). lac repressor encoded by lacI
>Addgene plasmid #230092 | AiP11276 - scAAV-AiE0019m-minBG-SYFP2-WPRE3-BGHpA (Alias: CN1276) | addgene full sequence | sequence record 462678 | Addgene NGS Result
AAAGCTTCCCGGGGGGATCTGGGCCACTCCCTCTCTGCGCGCTCGCTCGCTCACTGAGGCCGCCCGGGCA
AAGCCCGGGCGGCCTCAGTGAGCGAGCGAGCGCGCAGAGAGGGAGTGGCCAACTCCATCACTAGGGGTTC
CTGGAGGGGTGGAGTCGTGACCTAGGACGCGTTTCTCCATCCATGTCCTCCTGACTTCCCTCTGCTCTGT
CAACTCCCTCCATAAGCACCACTAAACCGCGGAGATAATCACTCCTCCGAGGCCGGCAGTTCTCCCACAT
AACCTGAAGGCACTGCCATGGGTTTGTCACAACAGATCATCTCTTGAACTCTGACAGCCAGCCCTAGGAG
CTGGAAGAGTGCTCATTTTCCTCACCCTGCCAGAGTTTCAGAAAGGACTCAGCTCAAAATAGATGCTATT
GAAGCTGAGACACACACAGAGGCACACAGCCTATCAACGTCTCCTCAGTGGCCCCTCCTCACCCTCCAAC
CCTACCGAGTACGTGAGAGCCGCCGCTGGAAGCTTCGTAATCCAAGACCATTAAGTATTCATGGGGCTGG
CAACCACAAATAGAAACTGAGTTGGCTCATTCCTTTTCAAATTAGTATAATGACATTATCTGGGAAATGA
TGATTTTTAAAAGGAGTTCAGAATATTGGTTTGAATTTGCTTCCTACTCTTCTGCTCAGGCAGTTCCCTC
TGTCTTTCCCAGGTGTGGTGTGGAGACCCTCGTGTTCCGTGGCAGGTTCCCAAGGAGACACACGGAGCTC
GGGCTGGGCATAAAAGTCAGGGCAGAGCCATCTATTGCTTACATTTGCTTCTGGGATCCAGATCTTTCGA
AGCTAGCGCTACCGGTCGCCACCATGGTGAGCAAGGGCGAGGAGCTGTTCACCGGGGTGGTGCCCATCCT
GGTCGAGCTGGACGGCGACGTAAACGGCCACAAGTTCAGCGTGTCCGGCGAGGGCGAGGGCGATGCCACC
TACGGCAAGCTGACCCTGAAGCTGATCTGCACCACCGGCAAGCTGCCCGTGCCCTGGCCCACCCTCGTGA
CCACCCTGGGCTACGGCGTGCAGTGCTTCGCCCGCTACCCCGACCACATGAAGCAGCACGACTTCTTCAA
GTCCGCCATGCCCGAAGGCTACGTCCAGGAGCGCACCATCTTCTTCAAGGACGACGGCAACTACAAGACC
CGCGCCGAGGTGAAGTTCGAGGGCGACACCCTGGTGAACCGCATCGAGCTGAAGGGCATCGACTTCAAGG
AGGACGGCAACATCCTGGGGCACAAGCTGGAGTACAACTACAACAGCCACAACGTCTATATCACCGCCGA
CAAGCAGAAGAACGGCATCAAGGCCAACTTCAAGATCCGCCACAACATCGAGGACGGCGGCGTGCAGCTC
GCCGACCACTACCAGCAGAACACCCCCATCGGCGACGGCCCCGTGCTGCTGCCCGACAACCACTACCTGA
GCTACCAGTCCAAGCTGAGCAAAGACCCCAACGAGAAGCGCGATCACATGGTCCTGCTGGAGTTCGTGAC
CGCCGCCGGGATCACTCTCGGCATGGACGAGCTGTACAAGTAAGTCGACGGCGCGCCGCGGCCGCGAATT
CGATATCATAATCAACCTCTGGATTACAAAATTTGTGAAAGATTGACTGGTATTCTTAACTATGTTGCTC
CTTTTACGCTATGTGGATACGCTGCTTTAATGCCTTTGTATCATGCTATTGCTTCCCGTATGGCTTTCAT
TTTCTCCTCCTTGTATAAATCCTGGTTAGTTCTTGCCACGGCGGAACTCATCGCCGCCTGCCTTGCCCGC
TGCTGGACAGGGGCTCGGCTGTTGGGCACTGACAATTCCGTGGCTCGAGCGACTGTGCCTTCTAGTTGCC
AGCCATCTGTTGTTTGCCCCTCCCCCGTGCCTTCCTTGACCCTGGAAGGTGCCACTCCCACTGTCCTTTC
CTAATAAAATGAGGAAATTGCATCGCATTGTCTGAGTAGGTGTCATTCTATTCTGGGGGGTGGGGTGGGG
CAGGACAGCAAGGGGGAGGATTGGGAAGACAATAGCAGGCATGACTAGTCCACTCCCTCTCTGCGCGCTC
GCTCGCTCACTGAGGCCGGGCGACCAAAGGTCGCCCGACGCCCGGGCTTTGCCCGGGCGGCCTCAGTGAG
CGAGCGAGCGCGCAGAGAGGGACAGATCCGGGCCCGCATGCGTCGACAATTCACTGGCCGTCGTTTTACA
ACGTCGTGACTGGGAAAACCCTGGCGTTACCCAACTTAATCGCCTTGCAGCACATCCCCCTTTCGCCAGC
TGGCGTAATAGCGAAGAGGCCCGCACCGATCGCCCTTCCCAACAGTTGCGCAGCCTGAATGGCGAATGGC
GCCTGATGCGGTATTTTCTCCTTACGCATCTGTGCGGTATTTCACACCGCATATGGTGCACTCTCAGTAC
AATCTGCTCTGATGCCGCATAGTTAAGCCAGCCCCGACACCCGCCAACACCCGCTGACGCGCCCTGACGG
GCTTGTCTGCTCCCGGCATCCGCTTACAGACAAGCTGTGACCGTCTCCGGGAGCTGCATGTGTCAGAGGT
TTTCACCGTCATCACCGAAACGCGCGAGACGAAAGGGCCTCGTGATACGCCTATTTTTATAGGTTAATGT
CATGATAATAATGGTTTCTTAGACGTCAGGTGGCACTTTTCGGGGAAATGTGCGCGGAACCCCTATTTGT
TTATTTTTCTAAATACATTCAAATATGTATCCGCTCATGAGACAATAACCCTGATAAATGCTTCAATAAT
ATTGAAAAAGGAAGAGTATGAGTATTCAACATTTCCGTGTCGCCCTTATTCCCTTTTTTGCGGCATTTTG
CCTTCCTGTTTTTGCTCACCCAGAAACGCTGGTGAAAGTAAAAGATGCTGAAGATCAGTTGGGTGCACGA
GTGGGTTACATCGAACTGGATCTCAACAGCGGTAAGATCCTTGAGAGTTTTCGCCCCGAAGAACGTTTTC
CAATGATGAGCACTTTTAAAGTTCTGCTATGTGGCGCGGTATTATCCCGTATTGACGCCGGGCAAGAGCA
ACTCGGTCGCCGCATACACTATTCTCAGAATGACTTGGTTGAGTACTCACCAGTCACAGAAAAGCATCTT
ACGGATGGCATGACAGTAAGAGAATTATGCAGTGCTGCCATAACCATGAGTGATAACACTGCGGCCAACT
TACTTCTGACAACGATCGGAGGACCGAAGGAGCTAACCGCTTTTTTGCACAACATGGGGGATCATGTAAC
TCGCCTTGATCGTTGGGAACCGGAGCTGAATGAAGCCATACCAAACGACGAGCGTGACACCACGATGCCT
GTAGCAATGGCAACAACGTTGCGCAAACTATTAACTGGCGAACTACTTACTCTAGCTTCCCGGCAACAAT
TAATAGACTGGATGGAGGCGGATAAAGTTGCAGGACCACTTCTGCGCTCGGCCCTTCCGGCTGGCTGGTT
TATTGCTGATAAATCTGGAGCCGGTGAGCGTGGGTCTCGCGGTATCATTGCAGCACTGGGGCCAGATGGT
AAGCCCTCCCGTATCGTAGTTATCTACACGACGGGGAGTCAGGCAACTATGGATGAACGAAATAGACAGA
TCGCTGAGATAGGTGCCTCACTGATTAAGCATTGGTAACTGTCAGACCAAGTTTACTCATATATACTTTA
GATTGATTTAAAACTTCATTTTTAATTTAAAAGGATCTAGGTGAAGATCCTTTTTGATAATCTCATGACC
AAAATCCCTTAACGTGAGTTTTCGTTCCACTGAGCGTCAGACCCCGTAGAAAAGATCAAAGGATCTTCTT
GAGATCCTTTTTTTCTGCGCGTAATCTGCTGCTTGCAAACAAAAAAACCACCGCTACCAGCGGTGGTTTG
TTTGCCGGATCAAGAGCTACCAACTCTTTTTCCGAAGGTAACTGGCTTCAGCAGAGCGCAGATACCAAAT
ACTGTTCTTCTAGTGTAGCCGTAGTTAGGCCACCACTTCAAGAACTCTGTAGCACCGCCTACATACCTCG
CTCTGCTAATCCTGTTACCAGTGGCTGCTGCCAGTGGCGATAAGTCGTGTCTTACCGGGTTGGACTCAAG
ACGATAGTTACCGGATAAGGCGCAGCGGTCGGGCTGAACGGGGGGTTCGTGCACACAGCCCAGCTTGGAG
CGAACGACCTACACCGAACTGAGATACCTACAGCGTGAGCTATGAGAAAGCGCCACGCTTCCCGAAGGGA
GAAAGGCGGACAGGTATCCGGTAAGCGGCAGGGTCGGAACAGGAGAGCGCACGAGGGAGCTTCCAGGGGG
AAACGCCTGGTATCTTTATAGTCCTGTCGGGTTTCGCCACCTCTGACTTGAGCGTCGATTTTTGTGATGC
TCGTCAGGGGGGCGGAGCCTATGGAAAAACGCCAGCAACGCGGCCTTTTTACGGTTCCTGGCCTTTTGCT
GGCCTTTTGCTCACATGTTCTTTCCTGCGTTATCCCCTGATTCTGTGGATAACCGTATTACCGCCTTTGA
GTGAGCTGATACCGCTCGCCGCAGCCGAACGACCGAGCGCAGCGAGTCAGTGAGCGAGGAAGCGGAAGAG
CGCCCAATACGCAAACCGCCTCTCCCCGCGCGTTGGCCGATTCATTAATGCAGCTGGCACGACAGGTTTC
CCGACTGGAAAGCGGGCAGTGAGCGCAACGCAATTAATGTGAGTTAGCTCACTCATTAGGCACCCCAGGC
TTTACACTTTATGCTTCCGGCTCGTATGTTGTGTGGAATTGTGAGCGGATAACAATTTCACACAGGAAAC
AGCTATGACCATGATTACGCCAAGCTCTCGAGATCTAG
